>Addgene plasmid #81777 | pDONR223_HRAS_WT | addgene full sequence | sequence record 168903 | Addgene NGS Result
CTTTCCTGCGTTATCCCCTGATTCTGTGGATAACCGTATTACCGCCTTTGAGTGAGCTGATACCGCTCGC
CGCAGCCGAACGACCGAGCGCAGCGAGTCAGTGAGCGAGGAAGCGGAAGAGCGCCCAATACGCAAACCGC
CTCTCCCCGCGCGTTGGCCGATTCATTAATGCAGCTGGCACGACAGGTTTCCCGACTGGAAAGCGGGCAG
TGAGCGCAACGCAATTAATACGCGTACCGCTAGCCAGGAAGAGTTTGTAGAAACGCAAAAAGGCCATCCG
TCAGGATGGCCTTCTGCTTAGTTTGATGCCTGGCAGTTTATGGCGGGCGTCCTGCCCGCCACCCTCCGGG
CCGTTGCTTCACAACGTTCAAATCCGCTCCCGGCGGATTTGTCCTACTCAGGAGAGCGTTCACCGACAAA
CAACAGATAAAACGAAAGGCCCAGTCTTCCGACTGAGCCTTTCGTTTTATTTGATGCCTGGCAGTTCCCT
ACTCTCGCGTTAACGCTAGCATGGATGTTTTCCCAGTCACGACGTTGTAAAACGACGGCCAGTCTTAAGC
TCGGGCCCCAAATAATGATTTTATTTTGACTGATAGTGACCTGTTCGTTGCAACAAATTGATGAGCAATG
CTTTTTTATAATGCCAACTTTGTACAAAAAAGTTGGCACCATGACGGAATATAAGCTGGTGGTGGTGGGC
GCCGGCGGTGTGGGCAAGAGTGCGCTGACCATCCAGCTGATCCAGAACCATTTTGTGGACGAATACGACC
CCACTATAGAGGATTCCTACCGGAAGCAGGTGGTCATTGATGGGGAGACGTGCCTGTTGGACATCCTGGA
TACCGCCGGCCAGGAGGAGTACAGCGCCATGCGGGACCAGTACATGCGCACCGGGGAGGGCTTCCTGTGT
GTGTTTGCCATCAACAACACCAAGTCTTTTGAGGACATCCACCAGTACAGGGAGCAGATCAAACGGGTGA
AGGACTCGGATGACGTGCCCATGGTGCTGGTGGGGAACAAGTGTGACCTGGCTGCACGCACTGTGGAATC
TCGGCAGGCTCAGGACCTCGCCCGAAGCTACGGCATCCCCTACATCGAGACCTCGGCCAAGACCCGGCAG
GGCAGCCGCTCTGGCTCTAGCTCCAGCTCCGGGACCCTCTGGGACCCCCCGGGACCCATGTGATTGCCAA
CTTTCTTGTACAAAGTTGGCATTATAAGAAAGCATTGCTTATCAATTTGTTGCAACGAACAGGTCACTAT
CAGTCAAAATAAAATCATTATTTGCCATCCAGCTGATATCCCCTATAGTGAGTCGTATTACATGGTCATA
GCTGTTTCCTGGCAGCTCTGGCCCGTGTCTCAAAATCTCTGATGTTACATTGCACAAGATAAAAATATAT
CATCATGCCTCCTCTAGACCAGCCAGGACAGAAATGCCTCGACTTCGCTGCTACCCAAGGTTGCCGGGTG
ACGCACACCGTGGAAACGGATGAAGGCACGAACCCAGTGGACATAAGCCTGTTCGGTTCGTAAGCTGTAA
TGCAAGTAGCGTATGCGCTCACGCAACTGGTCCAGAACCTTGACCGAACGCAGCGGTGGTAACGGCGCAG
TGGCGGTTTTCATGGCTTGTTATGACTGTTTTTTTGGGGTACAGTCTATGCCTCGGGCATCCAAGCAGCA
AGCGCGTTACGCCGTGGGTCGATGTTTGATGTTATGGAGCAGCAACGATGTTACGCAGCAGGGCAGTCGC
CCTAAAACAAAGTTAAACATTATGAGGGAAGCGGTGATCGCCGAAGTATCGACTCAACTATCAGAGGTAG
TTGGCGTCATCGAGCGCCATCTCGAACCGACGTTGCTGGCCGTACATTTGTACGGCTCCGCAGTGGATGG
CGGCCTGAAGCCACACAGTGATATTGATTTGCTGGTTACGGTGACCGTAAGGCTTGATGAAACAACGCGG
CGAGCTTTGATCAACGACCTTTTGGAAACTTCGGCTTCCCCTGGAGAGAGCGAGATTCTCCGCGCTGTAG
AAGTCACCATTGTTGTGCACGACGACATCATTCCGTGGCGTTATCCAGCTAAGCGCGAACTGCAATTTGG
AGAATGGCAGCGCAATGACATTCTTGCAGGTATCTTCGAGCCAGCCACGATCGACATTGATCTGGCTATC
TTGCTGACAAAAGCAAGAGAACATAGCGTTGCCTTGGTAGGTCCAGCGGCGGAGGAACTCTTTGATCCGG
TTCCTGAACAGGATCTATTTGAGGCGCTAAATGAAACCTTAACGCTATGGAACTCGCCGCCCGACTGGGC
TGGCGATGAGCGAAATGTAGTGCTTACGTTGTCCCGCATTTGGTACAGCGCAGTAACCGGCAAAATCGCG
CCGAAGGATGTCGCTGCCGACTGGGCAATGGAGCGCCTGCCGGCCCAGTATCAGCCCGTCATACTTGAAG
CTAGACAGGCTTATCTTGGACAAGAAGAAGATCGCTTGGCCTCGCGCGCAGATCAGTTGGAAGAATTTGT
CCACTACGTGAAAGGCGAGATCACCAAGGTAGTCGGCAAATAACCCTCGAGCCACCCATGACCAAAATCC
CTTAACGTGAGTTACGCGTCGTTCCACTGAGCGTCAGACCCCGTAGAAAAGATCAAAGGATCTTCTTGAG
ATCCTTTTTTTCTGCGCGTAATCTGCTGCTTGCAAACAAAAAAACCACCGCTACCAGCGGTGGTTTGTTT
GCCGGATCAAGAGCTACCAACTCTTTTTCCGAAGGTAACTGGCTTCAGCAGAGCGCAGATACCAAATACT
GTTCTTCTAGTGTAGCCGTAGTTAGGCCACCACTTCAAGAACTCTGTAGCACCGCCTACATACCTCGCTC
TGCTAATCCTGTTACCAGTGGCTGCTGCCAGTGGCGATAAGTCGTGTCTTACCGGGTTGGACTCAAGACG
ATAGTTACCGGATAAGGCGCAGCGGTCGGGCTGAACGGGGGGTTCGTGCACACAGCCCAGCTTGGAGCGA
ACGACCTACACCGAACTGAGATACCTACAGCGTGAGCTATGAGAAAGCGCCACGCTTCCCGAAGGGAGAA
AGGCGGACAGGTATCCGGTAAGCGGCAGGGTCGGAACAGGAGAGCGCACGAGGGAGCTTCCAGGGGGAAA
CGCCTGGTATCTTTATAGTCCTGTCGGGTTTCGCCACCTCTGACTTGAGCGTCGATTTTTGTGATGCTCG
TCAGGGGGGCGGAGCCTATGGAAAAACGCCAGCAACGCGGCCTTTTTACGGTTCCTGGCCTTTTGCTGGC
CTTTTGCTCACATGTT
Features (pLannotate 1.2.2; 12 found; start..end, strand, type, name):
    121..213     +  CDS            lacI (fragment): lac repressor; lacI; The lac repressor binds to the lac operator to inhibit transcription in E. coli. This inhibition can be relieved by adding lactose or isopropyl-β-D-thiogalactopyranoside (IPTG).
    268..295     -  terminator     rrnB T2 terminator: transcription terminator T2 from the E. coli rrnB gene
    427..470     +  terminator     rrnB T1 terminator: Escherichia coli rrnB; transcription terminator T1 from the E. coli rrnB gene
    517..553     -  CDS            lacZα (fragment): LacZα fragment of β-galactosidase; lacZ fragment
    570..665     +  protein_bind   attL3: mutant version of attL; recombination site for the Gateway® LR reaction LR Clonase™
    671..1122    +  CDS            H-Ras (fragment): human small GTPase proto-oncoprotein
   1188..1283    -  protein_bind   attL3: mutant version of attL; recombination site for the Gateway® LR reaction LR Clonase™
   1302..1320    -  promoter       T7 promoter: promoter for bacteriophage T7 RNA polymerase
   1510..1533    +  promoter       Pc promoter (fragment): intI1 (promoter lies within the coding sequence); class 1 integron promoter
   1709..1765    +  CDS            GmR (fragment): gentamycin acetyltransferase; aacC1; confers resistance to gentamycin
   1772..2563    +  CDS            SmR: aminoglycoside adenylyltransferase (Murphy, 1985); aadA; confers resistance to spectinomycin and streptomycin
   2656..3244    +  rep_origin     ori: high-copy-number ColE1/pMB1/pBR322/pUC origin of replication
