[The description below was written by a language model from this plasmid's Addgene catalogue record and pLannotate feature annotations shown in this document.]
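Description:
pDONR223_HRAS_WT is a Gateway entry clone built on the Invitrogen pDONR223 backbone and carries the wild-type human HRAS open reading frame, which encodes the small GTPase proto-oncoprotein H-Ras. It belongs to the Target Accelerator Plasmid Collection, a set of cancer-gene reference and variant clones assembled for systematic functional testing of alleles. The plasmid is maintained in E. coli at high copy from a ColE1/pUC-type origin. Selection is with spectinomycin, through the aadA (SmR) aminoglycoside adenylyltransferase gene, which sits downstream of a class 1 integron Pc promoter fragment and a short remnant of a gentamicin resistance gene.

The HRAS coding sequence sits between two attL recombination sites in opposite orientations. The automated annotation labels both as attL3, and the record does not otherwise specify which attL variants they are. These sites allow LR Clonase-mediated transfer of the ORF into any compatible destination vector. The record lists no promoter for the insert, so the clone serves as a shuttle and archival template rather than an expression construct. A T7 promoter lies outside the cassette on the opposite strand, and rrnB T1 and T2 terminators upstream insulate the insert from read-through transcription. The small lacI and lacZα fragments are backbone remnants. The annotation tool marks the H-Ras match as a fragment. This may reflect the transcript isoform cited in the record, but the table alone does not settle the point. The clone is in the "closed" configuration, with a stop codon directly after the ORF, so destination vectors will yield native or N-terminally tagged protein but not C-terminal fusions. M13 primer sites flank the cassette for sequence verification.
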