Addgene plasmid #81777: pDONR223_HRAS_WT
Purpose: Gateway Donor vector containing HRAS , part of the Target Accelerator Plasmid Collection.
Depositing lab: Jesse Boehm & William Hahn & David Root. Depositing organization: Broad Institute. Publication: Systematic Functional Interrogation of Rare Cancer Variants Identifies Oncogenic Alleles. Kim E, Ilic N, Shrestha Y, Zou L, Kamburov A, Zhu C, Yang X, Lubonja R, Tran N, Nguyen C, Lawrence MS, Piccioni F, Bagul M, Doench JG, Chouinard CR, Wu X, Hogstrom L, Natoli T, Tamayo P, Horn H, Corsello SM, Lage K, Root DE, Subramanian A, Golub TR, Getz G, Boehm JS, Hahn WC. Cancer Discov. 2016 Jul;6(7):714-26. doi: 10.1158/2159-8290.CD-16-0160. Epub 2016 May 4. PubMed 27147599.
Backbone
  Vector backbone: pDONR223
  Backbone manufacturer: Invitrogen
  Backbone size w/o insert (bp): 2790
  Vector type: Gateway Entry vector
Growth in bacteria
  Bacterial resistance: Spectinomycin, 50 μg/mL
  Growth temperature: 37°C
  Growth strain: DH5alpha
  Copy number: High Copy
Gene/Insert
  Gene/Insert name: HRAS (alt name: NM_176795.4)
  Species: H. sapiens (human)
  Mutation: WT
  Entrez Gene: HRAS (a.k.a. C-BAS/HAS, C-H-RAS, C-HA-RAS1, CTLO, H-RASIDX, HAMSV, HRAS1, RASH1, p21ras)
  Promoter: None
  Cloning method: Gateway Cloning
  Sequencing primers: 5′ M13pUC-fwd; 3′ M13-Rev
Terms and licenses: Academic/Nonprofit Terms; Industry Terms: Not Available to Industry
Depositor comments: Closed state: stop codon immediately follows insert
How to cite: pDONR223_HRAS_WT was a gift from Jesse Boehm & William Hahn & David Root (Addgene plasmid # 81777 ; http://n2t.net/addgene:81777 ; RRID:Addgene_81777)
