>Addgene plasmid #81777 | pDONR223_HRAS_WT | depositor partial sequence | sequence record 155096 | Insert sequence
ATGACGGAATATAAGCTGGTGGTGGTGGGCGCCGGCGGTGTGGGCAAGAGTGCGCTGACCATCCAGCTGA
TCCAGAACCATTTTGTGGACGAATACGACCCCACTATAGAGGATTCCTACCGGAAGCAGGTGGTCATTGA
TGGGGAGACGTGCCTGTTGGACATCCTGGATACCGCCGGCCAGGAGGAGTACAGCGCCATGCGGGACCAG
TACATGCGCACCGGGGAGGGCTTCCTGTGTGTGTTTGCCATCAACAACACCAAGTCTTTTGAGGACATCC
ACCAGTACAGGGAGCAGATCAAACGGGTGAAGGACTCGGATGACGTGCCCATGGTGCTGGTGGGGAACAA
GTGTGACCTGGCTGCACGCACTGTGGAATCTCGGCAGGCTCAGGACCTCGCCCGAAGCTACGGCATCCCC
TACATCGAGACCTCGGCCAAGACCCGGCAGGGCAGCCGCTCTGGCTCTAGCTCCAGCTCCGGGACCCTCT
GGGACCCCCCGGGACCCATG
